Addgene plasmid #158121: pSpCas9_mouse_Adar1_ccC
Purpose: deletion mAdar1
Depositing lab: Emanuela Felley-Bosco. Depositing organization: Zurich University Hospital.
Backbone
  Vector backbone: pSpCas9(BB)-2A-Puro PX459
  Backbone manufacturer: Addgene
  Backbone size w/o insert (bp): 9175
  Vector type: Mammalian Expression
  Selectable markers: Puromycin
Growth in bacteria
  Bacterial resistance: Ampicillin, 100 μg/mL
  Growth temperature: 37°C
  Growth strain: DH5alpha
  Copy number: Unknown
Gene/Insert
  Gene/Insert name: Adar1
  gRNA/shRNA sequence: CACCGGCCATGCCGAAATCATCTCC
  Species: M. musculus (mouse)
  GenBank ID: 56417
  Entrez Gene: Adar (a.k.a. Adar1, Adar1p110, Adar1p150, DRADA, mZaADAR)
Terms and licenses: Academic/Nonprofit Terms; Industry Terms: Not Available to Industry
How to cite: pSpCas9_mouse_Adar1_ccC was a gift from Emanuela Felley-Bosco (Addgene plasmid # 158121 ; http://n2t.net/addgene:158121 ; RRID:Addgene_158121)
