[The description below was written by a language model from this plasmid's Addgene catalogue record and pLannotate feature annotations shown in this document.]
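Description:
pSpCas9_mouse_Adar1_ccC is an all-in-one CRISPR/Cas9 mammalian expression plasmid built on the pSpCas9(BB)-2A-Puro (PX459) backbone, carrying a single guide RNA directed against the mouse Adar gene (Adar1, encoding the double-stranded-RNA adenosine deaminase with p110 and p150 isoforms). Its stated purpose is deletion of mouse Adar1. The sequenced plasmid is about 9.2 kb. It is propagated in E. coli through a high-copy ColE1/pUC-type origin with ampicillin selection from the β-lactamase gene. An f1 phage origin is also present, along with short annotated remnants of bom and rop that are backbone leftovers rather than functional elements.

The payload consists of two expression units. A human U6 RNA polymerase III promoter drives the guide. The target-specific spacer sits in the gap between the promoter and the Streptococcus pyogenes gRNA scaffold, and a second, partial scaffold fragment is annotated just downstream. A hybrid CBh-type promoter (CMV enhancer, chicken β-actin promoter and a hybrid intron) then drives S. pyogenes Cas9, which the annotation splits into N- and C-terminal portions that are contiguous and form the full-length nuclease. Cas9 is followed by a nucleoplasmin nuclear localization signal. As the backbone name indicates, it is linked through a 2A peptide to puromycin N-acetyltransferase, so both proteins derive from one transcript ending at the bGH polyadenylation signal. One AAV2 ITR is annotated after the cassette, but a single ITR does not make this a packaging vector.

Transfected mouse cells can be enriched by puromycin selection while Cas9 cuts the Adar1 locus. The "ccC" suffix may mark this as one of several guides, but the record does not say whether it is used alone or paired with others.
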