Features (pLannotate 1.2.2; 19 found; start..end, strand, type, name):
      1..241     +  promoter       U6 promoter: RNA polymerase III promoter for human U6 snRNA
    271..346     +  misc_RNA       gRNA scaffold: guide RNA scaffold for the Streptococcus pyogenes CRISPR/Cas9 system
    353..396     +  misc_RNA       gRNA scaffold (fragment): guide RNA scaffold for the Streptococcus pyogenes CRISPR/Cas9 system
    443..728     +  enhancer       CMV enhancer: human cytomegalovirus immediate early enhancer; contains an 18-bp deletion relative to the standard CMV enhancer
    730..1007    +  promoter       chicken β-actin promoter: No description available
   1008..1235    +  intron         hybrid intron: hybrid between chicken β-actin (CBA) and minute virus of mice (MMV) introns (Gray et al., 2011)
   1373..2974    +  CDS            Cas9(N): N-terminal portion of Streptococcus pyogenes Cas9 (Zetsche et al., 2015)
   2975..5473    +  CDS            Cas9(C): C-terminal portion of Streptococcus pyogenes Cas9 (Zetsche et al., 2015)
   5474..5521    +  CDS            nucleoplasmin NLS: bipartite nuclear localization signal from nucleoplasmin
   5591..6190    +  CDS            PuroR (fragment): puromycin N-acetyltransferase; pac from Streptomyces; confers resistance to puromycin
   6224..6335    +  polyA_signal   bGH poly(A) signal: bovine growth hormone polyadenylation signal
   6440..6580    +  repeat_region  AAV2 ITR: inverted terminal repeat of adeno-associated virus serotype 2 inverted
   6585..6636    -  misc_feature   bom (fragment): basis of mobility region from pBR322
   6655..7110    +  rep_origin     f1 ori (sequence partly withheld): f1 bacteriophage origin of replication; arrow indicates direction of (+) strand synthesis
   7111..7160    -  misc_feature   bom (fragment): basis of mobility region from pBR322
   7262..7297    -  CDS            rop (fragment): Rop protein, which maintains plasmids at low copy number; rop
   7392..7496    +  promoter       AmpR promoter: bla
   7497..8357    +  CDS            AmpR: β-lactamase; bla; confers resistance to ampicillin, carbenicillin, and related antibiotics
   8528..9116    +  rep_origin     ori: high-copy-number ColE1/pMB1/pBR322/pUC origin of replication
>Addgene plasmid #158121 | pSpCas9_mouse_Adar1_ccC | addgene full sequence | sequence record 309409 | Addgene NGS Result
GAGGGCCTATTTCCCATGATTCCTTCATATTTGCATATACGATACAAGGCTGTTAGAGAGATAATTGGAA
TTAATTTGACTGTAAACACAAAGATATTAGTACAAAATACGTGACGTAGAAAGTAATAATTTCTTGGGTA
GTTTGCAGTTTTAAAATTATGTTTTAAAATGGACTATCATATGCTTACCGTAACTTGAAAGTATTTCGAT
TTCTTGGCTTTATATATCTTGTGGAAAGGACGAAACACCGGCCATGCCGAAATCATCTCCGTTTTAGAGC
TAGAAATAGCAAGTTAAAATAAGGCTAGTCCGTTATCAACTTGAAAAAGTGGCACCGAGTCGGTGCTTTT
TTGTTTTAGAGCTAGAAATAGCAAGTTAAAATAAGGCTAGTCCGTTTTTAGCGCGTGCGCCAATTCTGCA
GACAAATGGCTCTAGAGGTACCCGTTACATAACTTACGGTAAATGGCCCGCCTGGCTGACCGCCCAACGA
CCCCCGCCCATTGACGTCAATAGTAACGCCAATAGGGACTTTCCATTGACGTCAATGGGTGGAGTATTTA
CGGTAAACTGCCCACTTGGCAGTACATCAAGTGTATCATATGCCAAGTACGCCCCCTATTGACGTCAATG
ACGGTAAATGGCCCGCCTGGCATTGTGCCCAGTACATGACCTTATGGGACTTTCCTACTTGGCAGTACAT
CTACGTATTAGTCATCGCTATTACCATGGTCGAGGTGAGCCCCACGTTCTGCTTCACTCTCCCCATCTCC
CCCCCCTCCCCACCCCCAATTTTGTATTTATTTATTTTTTAATTATTTTGTGCAGCGATGGGGGCGGGGG
GGGGGGGGGGGCGCGCGCCRGGGGGGGGGGGGGGGGGSGGGGGGGGGGGSGGGGSGRGGCGGRGAGGTGC
GGCGGCAGCCAATCAGAGCGGCGCGCTCCGAAAGTTTCCTTTTATGGCGAGGCGGCGGCGGCGGCGGCCC
TATAAAAAGCGAAGCGCGCGGCGGGCGGGAGTCGCTGCGCGCTGCCTTCGCCCCGTGCCCCGCTCCGCCG
CCGCCTCGCGCCGCCCGCCCCGGCTCTGACTGACCGCGTTACTCCCACAGGTGAGCGGGCGGGACGGCCC
TTCTCCTCCGGGCTGTAATTAGCTGAGCAAGAGGTAAGGGTTTAAGGGATGGTTGGTTGGTGGGGTATTA
ATGTTTAATTACCTGGAGCACCTGCCTGAAATCACTTTTTTTCAGGTTGGACCGGTGCCACCATGGACTA
TAAGGACCACGACGGAGACTACAAGGATCATGATATTGATTACAAAGACGATGACGATAAGATGGCCCCA
AAGAAGAAGCGGAAGGTCGGTATCCACGGAGTCCCAGCAGCCGACAAGAAGTACAGCATCGGCCTGGACA
TCGGCACCAACTCTGTGGGCTGGGCCGTGATCACCGACGAGTACAAGGTGCCCAGCAAGAAATTCAAGGT
GCTGGGCAACACCGACCGGCACAGCATCAAGAAGAACCTGATCGGAGCCCTGCTGTTCGACAGCGGCGAA
ACAGCCGAGGCCACCCGGCTGAAGAGAACCGCCAGAAGAAGATACACCAGACGGAAGAACCGGATCTGCT
ATCTGCAAGAGATCTTCAGCAACGAGATGGCCAAGGTGGACGACAGCTTCTTCCACAGACTGGAAGAGTC
CTTCCTGGTGGAAGAGGATAAGAAGCACGAGCGGCACCCCATCTTCGGCAACATCGTGGACGAGGTGGCC
TACCACGAGAAGTACCCCACCATCTACCACCTGAGAAAGAAACTGGTGGACAGCACCGACAAGGCCGACC
TGCGGCTGATCTATCTGGCCCTGGCCCACATGATCAAGTTCCGGGGCCACTTCCTGATCGAGGGCGACCT
GAACCCCGACAACAGCGACGTGGACAAGCTGTTCATCCAGCTGGTGCAGACCTACAACCAGCTGTTCGAG
GAAAACCCCATCAACGCCAGCGGCGTGGACGCCAAGGCCATCCTGTCTGCCAGACTGAGCAAGAGCAGAC
GGCTGGAAAATCTGATCGCCCAGCTGCCCGGCGAGAAGAAGAATGGCCTGTTCGGAAACCTGATTGCCCT
GAGCCTGGGCCTGACCCCCAACTTCAAGAGCAACTTCGACCTGGCCGAGGATGCCAAACTGCAGCTGAGC
AAGGACACCTACGACGACGACCTGGACAACCTGCTGGCCCAGATCGGCGACCAGTACGCCGACCTGTTTC
TGGCCGCCAAGAACCTGTCCGACGCCATCCTGCTGAGCGACATCCTGAGAGTGAACACCGAGATCACCAA
GGCCCCCCTGAGCGCCTCTATGATCAAGAGATACGACGAGCACCACCAGGACCTGACCCTGCTGAAAGCT
CTCGTGCGGCAGCAGCTGCCTGAGAAGTACAAAGAGATTTTCTTCGACCAGAGCAAGAACGGCTACGCCG
GCTACATTGACGGCGGAGCCAGCCAGGAAGAGTTCTACAAGTTCATCAAGCCCATCCTGGAAAAGATGGA
CGGCACCGAGGAACTGCTCGTGAAGCTGAACAGAGAGGACCTGCTGCGGAAGCAGCGGACCTTCGACAAC
GGCAGCATCCCCCACCAGATCCACCTGGGAGAGCTGCACGCCATTCTGCGGCGGCAGGAAGATTTTTACC
CATTCCTGAAGGACAACCGGGAAAAGATCGAGAAGATCCTGACCTTCCGCATCCCCTACTACGTGGGCCC
TCTGGCCAGGGGAAACAGCAGATTCGCCTGGATGACCAGAAAGAGCGAGGAAACCATCACCCCCTGGAAC
TTCGAGGAAGTGGTGGACAAGGGCGCTTCCGCCCAGAGCTTCATCGAGCGGATGACCAACTTCGATAAGA
ACCTGCCCAACGAGAAGGTGCTGCCCAAGCACAGCCTGCTGTACGAGTACTTCACCGTGTATAACGAGCT
GACCAAAGTGAAATACGTGACCGAGGGAATGAGAAAGCCCGCCTTCCTGAGCGGCGAGCAGAAAAAGGCC
ATCGTGGACCTGCTGTTCAAGACCAACCGGAAAGTGACCGTGAAGCAGCTGAAAGAGGACTACTTCAAGA
AAATCGAGTGCTTCGACTCCGTGGAAATCTCCGGCGTGGAAGATCGGTTCAACGCCTCCCTGGGCACATA
CCACGATCTGCTGAAAATTATCAAGGACAAGGACTTCCTGGACAATGAGGAAAACGAGGACATTCTGGAA
GATATCGTGCTGACCCTGACACTGTTTGAGGACAGAGAGATGATCGAGGAACGGCTGAAAACCTATGCCC
ACCTGTTCGACGACAAAGTGATGAAGCAGCTGAAGCGGCGGAGATACACCGGCTGGGGCAGGCTGAGCCG
GAAGCTGATCAACGGCATCCGGGACAAGCAGTCCGGCAAGACAATCCTGGATTTCCTGAAGTCCGACGGC
TTCGCCAACAGAAACTTCATGCAGCTGATCCACGACGACAGCCTGACCTTTAAAGAGGACATCCAGAAAG
CCCAGGTGTCCGGCCAGGGCGATAGCCTGCACGAGCACATTGCCAATCTGGCCGGCAGCCCCGCCATTAA
GAAGGGCATCCTGCAGACAGTGAAGGTGGTGGACGAGCTCGTGAAAGTGATGGGCCGGCACAAGCCCGAG
AACATCGTGATCGAAATGGCCAGAGAGAACCAGACCACCCAGAAGGGACAGAAGAACAGCCGCGAGAGAA
TGAAGCGGATCGAAGAGGGCATCAAAGAGCTGGGCAGCCAGATCCTGAAAGAACACCCCGTGGAAAACAC
CCAGCTGCAGAACGAGAAGCTGTACCTGTACTACCTGCAGAATGGGCGGGATATGTACGTGGACCAGGAA
CTGGACATCAACCGGCTGTCCGACTACGATGTGGACCATATCGTGCCTCAGAGCTTTCTGAAGGACGACT
CCATCGACAACAAGGTGCTGACCAGAAGCGACAAGAACCGGGGCAAGAGCGACAACGTGCCCTCCGAAGA
GGTCGTGAAGAAGATGAAGAACTACTGGCGGCAGCTGCTGAACGCCAAGCTGATTACCCAGAGAAAGTTC
GACAATCTGACCAAGGCCGAGAGAGGCGGCCTGAGCGAACTGGATAAGGCCGGCTTCATCAAGAGACAGC
TGGTGGAAACCCGGCAGATCACAAAGCACGTGGCACAGATCCTGGACTCCCGGATGAACACTAAGTACGA
CGAGAATGACAAGCTGATCCGGGAAGTGAAAGTGATCACCCTGAAGTCCAAGCTGGTGTCCGATTTCCGG
AAGGATTTCCAGTTTTACAAAGTGCGCGAGATCAACAACTACCACCACGCCCACGACGCCTACCTGAACG
CCGTCGTGGGAACCGCCCTGATCAAAAAGTACCCTAAGCTGGAAAGCGAGTTCGTGTACGGCGACTACAA
GGTGTACGACGTGCGGAAGATGATCGCCAAGAGCGAGCAGGAAATCGGCAAGGCTACCGCCAAGTACTTC
TTCTACAGCAACATCATGAACTTTTTCAAGACCGAGATTACCCTGGCCAACGGCGAGATCCGGAAGCGGC
CTCTGATCGAGACAAACGGCGAAACCGGGGAGATCGTGTGGGATAAGGGCCGGGATTTTGCCACCGTGCG
GAAAGTGCTGAGCATGCCCCAAGTGAATATCGTGAAAAAGACCGAGGTGCAGACAGGCGGCTTCAGCAAA
GAGTCTATCCTGCCCAAGAGGAACAGCGATAAGCTGATCGCCAGAAAGAAGGACTGGGACCCTAAGAAGT
ACGGCGGCTTCGACAGCCCCACCGTGGCCTATTCTGTGCTGGTGGTGGCCAAAGTGGAAAAGGGCAAGTC
CAAGAAACTGAAGAGTGTGAAAGAGCTGCTGGGGATCACCATCATGGAAAGAAGCAGCTTCGAGAAGAAT
CCCATCGACTTTCTGGAAGCCAAGGGCTACAAAGAAGTGAAAAAGGACCTGATCATCAAGCTGCCTAAGT
ACTCCCTGTTCGAGCTGGAAAACGGCCGGAAGAGAATGCTGGCCTCTGCCGGCGAACTGCAGAAGGGAAA
CGAACTGGCCCTGCCCTCCAAATATGTGAACTTCCTGTACCTGGCCAGCCACTATGAGAAGCTGAAGGGC
TCCCCCGAGGATAATGAGCAGAAACAGCTGTTTGTGGAACAGCACAAGCACTACCTGGACGAGATCATCG
AGCAGATCAGCGAGTTCTCCAAGAGAGTGATCCTGGCCGACGCTAATCTGGACAAAGTGCTGTCCGCCTA
CAACAAGCACCGGGATAAGCCCATCAGAGAGCAGGCCGAGAATATCATCCACCTGTTTACCCTGACCAAT
CTGGGAGCCCCTGCCGCCTTCAAGTACTTTGACACCACCATCGACCGGAAGAGGTACACCAGCACCAAAG
AGGTGCTGGACGCCACCCTGATCCACCAGAGCATCACCGGCCTGTACGAGACACGGATCGACCTGTCTCA
GCTGGGAGGCGACAAAAGGCCGGCGGCCACGAAAAAGGCCGGCCAGGCAAAAAAGAAAAAGGAATTCGGC
AGTGGAGAGGGCAGAGGAAGTCTGCTAACATGCGGTGACGTCGAGGAGAATCCTGGCCCAATGACCGAGT
ACAAGCCCACGGTGCGCCTCGCCACCCGCGACGACGTCCCCAGGGCCGTACGCACCCTCGCCGCCGCGTT
CGCCGACTACCCCGCCACGCGCCACACCGTCGATCCGGACCGCCACATCGAGCGGGTCACCGAGCTGCAA
GAACTCTTCCTCACGCGCGTCGGGCTCGACATCGGCAAGGTGTGGGTCGCGGACGACGGCGCCGCGGTGG
CGGTCTGGACCACGCCGGAGAGCGTCGAAGCGGGGGCGGTGTTCGCCGAGATCGGCCCGCGCATGGCCGA
GTTGAGCGGTTCCCGGCTGGCCGCGCAGCAACAGATGGAAGGCCTCCTGGCGCCGCACCGGCCCAAGGAG
CCCGCGTGGTTCCTGGCCACCGTCGGCGTCTCGCCCGACCACCAGGGCAAGGGTCTGGGCAGCGCCGTCG
TGCTCCCCGGAGTGGAGGCGGCCGAGCGCGCCGGGGTGCCCGCCTTCCTGGAGACCTCCGCGCCCCACAA
CCTCCCCTTCTACGAGCGGCTCGGCTTCACCGTCACCGCCGACGTCGAGGTGCCCGAAGGACCGCGCACC
TGGTGCATGACCCGCAAGCCCGGTGCCTGAGAATTCTAACTAGAGCTCGCTGATCAGCCTCGACTGTGCC
TTCTAGTTGCCAGCCATCTGTTGTTTGCCCCTCCCCCGTGCCTTCCTTGACCCTGGAAGGTGCCACTCCC
ACTGTCCTTTCCTAATAAAATGAGGAAATTGCATCGCATTGTCTGAGTAGGTGTCATTCTATTCTGGGGG
GTGGGGTGGGGCAGGACAGCAAGGGGGAGGATTGGGAAGAGAATAGCAGGCATGCTGGGGAGCGGCCGCA
GGAACCCCTAGTGATGGAGTTGGCCACTCCCTCTCTGCGCGCTCGCTCGCTCACTGAGGCCGGGCGACCA
AAGGTCGCCCGACGCCCGGGCTTTGCCCGGGCGGCCTCAGTGAGCGAGCGAGCGCGCAGCTGCCTGCAGG
GGCGCCTGATGCGGTATTTTCTCCTTACGCATCTGTGCGGTATTTCACACCGCATA
[95 nt withheld, positions 6637-6731]
T
[46 nt withheld, positions 6733-6778]
C
[141 nt withheld, positions 6780-6920]
CCTTTGACGTTGGAGTCCACGTTCTTT
[37 nt withheld, positions 6948-6984]
ACTCTATCTCGGGCTATTCTTTTGATTTATAAGGGATTTTGCCGATTTCGGTCTATTGGTTAAAAAATGA
GCTGATTTAACAAAAATTTAACGCGAATTTTAACAAAATATTAACGTTTACAATTTTATGGTGCACTCTC
AGTACAATCTGCTCTGATGCCGCATAGTTAAGCCAGCCCCGACACCCGCCAACACCCGCTGACGCGCCCT
GACGGGCTTGTCTGCTCCCGGCATCCGCTTACAGACAAGCTGTGACCGTCTCCGGGAGCTGCATGTGTCA
GAGGTTTTCACCGTCATCACCGAAACGCGCGAGACGAAAGGGCCTCGTGATACGCCTATTTTTATAGGTT
AATGTCATGATAATAATGGTTTCTTAGACGTCAGGTGGCACTTTTCGGGGAAATGTGCGCGGAACCCCTA
TTTGTTTATTTTTCTAAATACATTCAAATATGTATCCGCTCATGAGACAATAACCCTGATAAATGCTTCA
ATAATATTGAAAAAGGAAGAGTATGAGTATTCAACATTTCCGTGTCGCCCTTATTCCCTTTTTTGCGGCA
TTTTGCCTTCCTGTTTTTGCTCACCCAGAAACGCTGGTGAAAGTAAAAGATGCTGAAGATCAGTTGGGTG
CACGAGTGGGTTACATCGAACTGGATCTCAACAGCGGTAAGATCCTTGAGAGTTTTCGCCCCGAAGAACG
TTTTCCAATGATGAGCACTTTTAAAGTTCTGCTATGTGGCGCGGTATTATCCCGTATTGACGCCGGGCAA
GAGCAACTCGGTCGCCGCATACACTATTCTCAGAATGACTTGGTTGAGTACTCACCAGTCACAGAAAAGC
ATCTTACGGATGGCATGACAGTAAGAGAATTATGCAGTGCTGCCATAACCATGAGTGATAACACTGCGGC
CAACTTACTTCTGACAACGATCGGAGGACCGAAGGAGCTAACCGCTTTTTTGCACAACATGGGGGATCAT
GTAACTCGCCTTGATCGTTGGGAACCGGAGCTGAATGAAGCCATACCAAACGACGAGCGTGACACCACGA
TGCCTGTAGCAATGGCAACAACGTTGCGCAAACTATTAACTGGCGAACTACTTACTCTAGCTTCCCGGCA
ACAATTAATAGACTGGATGGAGGCGGATAAAGTTGCAGGACCACTTCTGCGCTCGGCCCTTCCGGCTGGC
TGGTTTATTGCTGATAAATCTGGAGCCGGTGAGCGTGGAAGCCGCGGTATCATTGCAGCACTGGGGCCAG
ATGGTAAGCCCTCCCGTATCGTAGTTATCTACACGACGGGGAGTCAGGCAACTATGGATGAACGAAATAG
ACAGATCGCTGAGATAGGTGCCTCACTGATTAAGCATTGGTAACTGTCAGACCAAGTTTACTCATATATA
CTTTAGATTGATTTAAAACTTCATTTTTAATTTAAAAGGATCTAGGTGAAGATCCTTTTTGATAATCTCA
TGACCAAAATCCCTTAACGTGAGTTTTCGTTCCACTGAGCGTCAGACCCCGTAGAAAAGATCAAAGGATC
TTCTTGAGATCCTTTTTTTCTGCGCGTAATCTGCTGCTTGCAAACAAAAAAACCACCGCTACCAGCGGTG
GTTTGTTTGCCGGATCAAGAGCTACCAACTCTTTTTCCGAAGGTAACTGGCTTCAGCAGAGCGCAGATAC
CAAATACTGTTCTTCTAGTGTAGCCGTAGTTAGGCCACCACTTCAAGAACTCTGTAGCACCGCCTACATA
CCTCGCTCTGCTAATCCTGTTACCAGTGGCTGCTGCCAGTGGCGATAAGTCGTGTCTTACCGGGTTGGAC
TCAAGACGATAGTTACCGGATAAGGCGCAGCGGTCGGGCTGAACGGGGGGTTCGTGCACACAGCCCAGCT
TGGAGCGAACGACCTACACCGAACTGAGATACCTACAGCGTGAGCTATGAGAAAGCGCCACGCTTCCCGA
AGGGAGAAAGGCGGACAGGTATCCGGTAAGCGGCAGGGTCGGAACAGGAGAGCGCACGAGGGAGCTTCCA
GGGGGAAACGCCTGGTATCTTTATAGTCCTGTCGGGTTTCGCCACCTCTGACTTGAGCGTCGATTTTTGT
GATGCTCGTCAGGGGGGCGGAGCCTATGGAAAAACGCCAGCAACGCGGCCTTTTTACGGTTCCTGGCCTT
TTGCTGGCCTTTTGCTCACATGT
